>Addgene plasmid #178149 | TIA1_Halo_N_allele | addgene full sequence | sequence record 349082 | Addgene NGS Result
GTATTGGGCGCTCTTCCGCTTCCTCGCTCACTGACTCGCTGCGCTCGGTCGTTCGGCTGCGGCGAGCGGT
ATCAGCTCACTCAAAGGCGGTAATACGGTTATCCACAGAATCAGGGGATAACGCAGGAAAGAACATGTGA
GCAAAAGGCCAGCAAAAGGCCAGGAACCGTAAAAAGGCCGCGTTGCTGGCGTTTTTCCATAGGCTCCGCC
CCCCTGACGAGCATCACAAAAATCGACGCTCAAGTCAGAGGTGGCGAAACCCGACAGGACTATAAAGATA
CCAGGCGTTTCCCCCTGGAAGCTCCCTCGTGCGCTCTCCTGTTCCGACCCTGCCGCTTACCGGATACCTG
TCCGCCTTTCTCCCTTCGGGAAGCGTGGCGCTTTCTCATAGCTCACGCTGTAGGTATCTCAGTTCGGTGT
AGGTCGTTCGCTCCAAGCTGGGCTGTGTGCACGAACCCCCCGTTCAGCCCGACCGCTGCGCCTTATCCGG
TAACTATCGTCTTGAGTCCAACCCGGTAAGACACGACTTATCGCCACTGGCAGCAGCCACTGGTAACAGG
ATTAGCAGAGCGAGGTATGTAGGCGGTGCTACAGAGTTCTTGAAGTGGTGGCCTAACTACGGCTACACTA
GAAGAACAGTATTTGGTATCTGCGCTCTGCTGAAGCCAGTTACCTTCGGAAAAAGAGTTGGTAGCTCTTG
ATCCGGCAAACAAACCACCGCTGGTAGCGGTGGTTTTTTTGTTTGCAAGCAGCAGATTACGCGCAGAAAA
AAAGGATCTCAAGAAGATCCTTTGATCTTTTCTACGGGGTCTGACGCTCAGTGGAACGAAAACTCACGTT
AAGGGATTTTGGTCATGAGATTATCAAAAAGGATCTTCACCTAGATCCTTTTAAATTAAAAATGAAGTTT
TAAATCAATCTAAAGTATATATGAGTAAACTTGGTCTGACAGTTACCAATGCTTAATCAGTGAGGCACCT
ATCTCAGCGATCTGTCTATTTCGTTCATCCATAGTTGCCTGACTCCCCGTCGTGTAGATAACTACGATAC
GGGAGGGCTTACCATCTGGCCCCAGTGCTGCAATGATACCGCGAGATCCACGCTCACCGGCTCCAGATTT
ATCAGCAATAAACCAGCCAGCCGGAAGGGCCGAGCGCAGAAGTGGTCCTGCAACTTTATCCGCCTCCATC
CAGTCTATTAATTGTTGCCGGGAAGCTAGAGTAAGTAGTTCGCCAGTTAATAGTTTGCGCAACGTTGTTG
CCATTGCTACAGGCATCGTGGTGTCACGCTCGTCGTTTGGTATGGCTTCATTCAGCTCCGGTTCCCAACG
ATCAAGGCGAGTTACATGATCCCCCATGTTGTGCAAAAAAGCGGTTAGCTCCTTCGGTCCTCCGATCGTT
GTCAGAAGTAAGTTGGCCGCAGTGTTATCACTCATGGTTATGGCAGCACTGCATAATTCTCTTACTGTCA
TGCCATCCGTAAGATGCTTTTCTGTGACTGGTGAGTACTCAACCAAGTCATTCTGAGAATAGTGTATGCG
GCGACCGAGTTGCTCTTGCCCGGCGTCAATACGGGATAATACCGCGCCACATAGCAGAACTTTAAAAGTG
CTCATCATTGGAAAACGTTCTTCGGGGCGAAAACTCTCAAGGATCTTACCGCTGTTGAGATCCAGTTCGA
TGTAACCCACTCGTGCACCCAACTGATCTTCAGCATCTTTTACTTTCACCAGCGTTTCTGGGTGAGCAAA
AACAGGAAGGCAAAATGCCGCAAAAAAGGGAATAAGGGCGACACGGAAATGTTGAATACTCATACTCTTC
CTTTTTCAATATTATTGAAGCATTTATCAGGGTTATTGTCTCATGAGCGGATACATATTTGAATGTATTT
AGAAAAATAAACAAATAGGGGTTCCGCGCACATTTCCCCGAAAAGTGCCACCTGACGTCTAAGAAACCAT
TATTATCATGACATTAACCTATAAAAATAGGCGTATCACGAGGCCCTTTCGTCTCGCGCGTTTCGGTGAT
GACGGTGAAAACCTCTGACACATGCAGCTCCCGGAGACGGTCACAGCTTGTCTGTAAGCGGATGCCGGGA
GCAGACAAGCCCGTCAGGGCGCGTCAGCGGGTGTTGGCGGGTGTCGGGGCTGGCTTAACTATGCGGCATC
AGAGCAGATTGTACTGAGAGTGCACCATATGCGGTGTGAAATACCGCACAGATGCGTAAGGAGAAAATAC
CGCATCAGGCGCCATTCGCCATTCAGGCTGCGCAACTGTTGGGAAGGGCGATCGGTGCGGGCCTCTTCGC
TATTACGCCAGCTGGCGAAAGGGGGATGTGCTGCAAGGCGATTAAGTTGGGTAACGCCAGGGTTTTCCCA
GTCACGACGTTGTAAAACGACGGCCAGTGAATTCGAGCTCGGTACCTCGCGAATGCATCTAGAAAGTTCA
CGCAAATCGTGAAGTAGTTAATCCTTGCGCCTGCGCAGTCTGAGGCGTCCCTCGCGTCGGGTGGAAGAGC
GGCTGCGCAACAAGTGAACCTATGGATTAAGGTGTAGCCGGGCGGCCCGGAGGTTGAGAGTGCAAGATTA
TTCTGCGCCTGCGCGGCCCGGGTAACTTTGCTGGCTGCTCCTAGGCTCCCGGCTCGCCGCCATCTTGTAT
TGGGGTTTCATTGTTCCCGCTGGGCCGGGCGGTTTAGTGTAATTGCCGCCGGAGGAGGAGGCGGAGTAAC
CTCTGGTCAGCCGAGAAACCCCACTATCCTGTAGCCATAACCGCTTAAACGATTTGGGAGGTAGTGAAGG
GCAGGGAGCTGGACCTGGAGGCGCCGCCGCGACAGCAGCAGCCATGGCCGAGATCGGCACCGGCTTTCCC
TTCGATCCTCACTACGTGGAAGTGCTGGGCGAGAGAATGCACTATGTGGACGTGGGCCCCAGAGATGGAA
CCCCTGTGCTGTTTCTGCACGGCAACCCTACCAGCAGCTACGTGTGGCGGAACATCATCCCTCACGTGGC
CCCTACACACAGATGTATCGCCCCTGACCTGATCGGCATGGGCAAGAGCGATAAGCCCGACCTGGGCTAC
TTCTTCGACGACCACGTGCGGTTCATGGACGCCTTTATTGAGGCCCTCGGCCTGGAAGAGGTGGTGCTGG
TTATTCACGATTGGGGCAGCGCCCTGGGATTCCACTGGGCCAAGAGAAACCCCGAGAGAGTGAAGGGAAT
CGCCTTCATGGAATTCATCAGGCCCATTCCTACCTGGGACGAGTGGCCTGAGTTCGCCAGAGAGACATTC
CAGGCCTTCAGAACCACCGACGTGGGCAGAAAGCTGATCATCGACCAGAACGTGTTCATCGAGGGCACCC
TGCCTATGGGAGTCGTCAGACCACTGACCGAGGTGGAAATGGACCACTACAGAGAGCCCTTTCTGAACCC
CGTGGACCGGGAACCTCTTTGGAGATTCCCCAACGAGCTGCCCATTGCCGGCGAGCCTGCTAATATTGTG
GCCCTGGTGGAAGAGTACATGGACTGGCTGCATCAGAGCCCCGTGCCTAAGCTGCTGTTTTGGGGAACAC
CCGGCGTGCTGATTCCTCCTGCTGAAGCTGCCAGACTGGCCAAGAGCCTGCCTAATTGCAAGGCCGTGGA
TATCGGCCCTGGCCTGAATCTGCTGCAAGAGGACAACCCCGATCTGATCGGCTCCGAGATTGCCAGATGG
CTGAGCACCCTGGAAATCAGCGGAGGAGGAGGTTCTGGAGGCGGTGGAAGTGGTGGCGGAGGTAGCGAGG
ACGAGATGCCCAAGACTCTGTGAGTCTGGGGCAGCGATGAGGGAGGCGGGATGGTGGTCGTCCCGGAGGG
AAGGCCTCGGCCCTGCGCCGCTCCCAGCCTATTGTTCTCCGTGGACACCGCGATATCGTGGTTTTTGTTT
CCTTAGCATGCACCTGGATGCTTACAACCAAGACCCAATCTGTGAGGACGAGGTGAAGGGAGACGGGGCT
CAACCCTCTCAATTAATCCCTTCACTTTAGCAACACCATTGCATGACCTTTGCTCTCGCCACGGGCCCTC
TGTGGTCTTAGACCTGGAGAAAAGACTTTAATTCAGACCTCTTTTTAGAACTCGTCGAACCTTCCTTTTG
TCCTATGCTTTCTTTCCTTTTCCCGCTTCTCCCCCTTTTTGATTAAGGATCCCGGGCCCGTCGACTGCAG
AGGCCTGCATGCAAGCTTGGCGTAATCATGGTCATAGCTGTTTCCTGTGTGAAATTGTTATCCGCTCACA
ATTCCACACAACATACGAGCCGGAAGCATAAAGTGTAAAGCCTGGGGTGCCTAATGAGTGAGCTAACTCA
CATTAATTGCGTTGCGCTCACTGCCCGCTTTCCAGTCGGGAAACCTGTCGTGCCAGCTGCATTAATGAAT
CGGCCAACGCGCGGGGAGAGGCGGTTTGC
Features (pLannotate 1.2.2; 11 found; start..end, strand, type, name):
    194..782     -  rep_origin     ori: high-copy-number ColE1/pMB1/pBR322/pUC origin of replication
    953..1813    -  CDS            AmpR: β-lactamase; bla; confers resistance to ampicillin, carbenicillin, and related antibiotics
   1814..1918    -  promoter       AmpR promoter: bla
   2013..2048    +  CDS            rop (fragment): Rop protein, which maintains plasmids at low copy number; rop
   2150..2249    +  misc_feature   bom (fragment): basis of mobility region from pBR322
   2255..2412    -  CDS            lacZα (fragment): LacZα fragment of β-galactosidase; lacZ fragment
   2844..3722    +  CDS            dhaA: DHAA_PSEPV - Experimental evidence at protein level: Swiss-Prot protein existence level 1. Catalyzes hydrolytic cleavage of carbon-halogen bonds in halogenated aliphatic compounds, leading to the formation of the corresponding primary alcohols, halide ions and protons. Has a broad substrate specificity, as it is able to dehalogenate mono- and di- chlorinated and brominated alkanes (up to at least C10), and the two isomers of 1,3-dichloropropene to 3-chloroallyl alcohol; the highest activity was found with 1,2-dibromoethane, while no activity was observed with the analog 1,2-dichloroethane. Fro
   4255..4271    -  protein_bind   lac operator: The lac repressor binds to the lac operator to inhibit transcription in E. coli. This inhibition can be relieved by adding lactose or isopropyl-β-D-thiogalactopyranoside (IPTG). lac repressor encoded by lacI
   4279..4309    -  promoter       lac promoter: promoter for the E. coli lac operon
   4324..4345    -  protein_bind   CAP binding site: CAP binding activates transcription in the presence of cAMP. E. coli catabolite activator protein
   4358..11      -  CDS            lacI (fragment) (across the origin): lac repressor; lacI; The lac repressor binds to the lac operator to inhibit transcription in E. coli. This inhibition can be relieved by adding lactose or isopropyl-β-D-thiogalactopyranoside (IPTG).
