[The description below was written by a language model from this plasmid's Addgene catalogue record and pLannotate feature annotations shown in this document.]
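Description:
TIA1_Halo_N_allele is a donor (repair template) plasmid for knocking a HaloTag coding sequence into the endogenous human TIA1 locus so that the native protein is expressed with an N-terminal HaloTag fusion. It is built on the pUC57-BsaI-Free cloning backbone, a small bacterial plasmid of about 4.4 kb that replicates in E. coli from a high-copy ColE1/pUC-type origin and is selected with ampicillin through the β-lactamase gene and its own promoter. The remaining backbone annotations (lac promoter, lac operator, CAP binding site, and fragments of lacZα, lacI, rop and bom) are remnants of the pUC cloning region and have no role in the tagging function.

The payload lies within the interrupted lacZα/lac promoter region. The only annotated element there is an open reading frame matched to the bacterial haloalkane dehalogenase DhaA, which is the enzyme from which HaloTag was engineered; HaloTag forms a covalent bond with chloroalkane ligands, allowing the tagged protein to be labelled with fluorescent dyes, captured on affinity resins, or targeted with degrader ligands. Several hundred bases of unannotated sequence sit on either side of this reading frame. These are presumably the TIA1 genomic homology arms that direct homology-directed repair, though the feature table does not label them and the record does not give their lengths. No mammalian promoter, selection cassette or recombinase site is annotated, consistent with expression being driven from the endogenous TIA1 promoter after integration. The record does not specify the nuclease or guide RNA used alongside it. TIA1 is listed with an ALS-associated alias, and the plasmid comes from an iPSC neurodegenerative disease initiative, suggesting use in studying the endogenous protein in human iPSC-derived cells.
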