Addgene plasmid #178149: TIA1_Halo_N_allele
Purpose: Donor vector for endogenous tagging of human TIA1 at the N-terminus with halotag
Depositing lab: iPSC Neurodegenerative Disease Initiative (iNDI) & Michael Ward. Depositing organization: National Institute of Neurological Disorders and Strokes (NINDS).
Backbone
  Vector backbone: pUC57-BsaI-Free
  Vector type: Donor vector
Growth in bacteria
  Bacterial resistance: Ampicillin, 100 μg/mL
  Growth temperature: 37°C
  Growth strain: DH5alpha
  Copy number: High Copy
Gene/Insert
  Gene/Insert name: Halotag (alt name: TIA1)
  Species: H. sapiens (human)
  Entrez Gene: TIA1 (a.k.a. ALS26, TIA-1, WDM)
  Cloning method: Unknown
Terms and licenses: Academic/Nonprofit Terms; Industry Terms: Not Available to Industry
How to cite: TIA1_Halo_N_allele was a gift from iPSC Neurodegenerative Disease Initiative (iNDI) & Michael Ward (Addgene plasmid # 178149 ; http://n2t.net/addgene:178149 ; RRID:Addgene_178149)
