>Addgene plasmid #178149 | TIA1_Halo_N_allele | depositor partial sequence | sequence record 345786 | insert
AAGTTCACGCAAATCGTGAAGTAGTTAATCCTTGCGCCTGCGCAGTCTGAGGCGTCCCTCGCGTCGGGTG
GAAGAGCGGCTGCGCAACAAGTGAACCTATGGATTAAGGTGTAGCCGGGCGGCCCGGAGGTTGAGAGTGC
AAGATTATTCTGCGCCTGCGCGGCCCGGGTAACTTTGCTGGCTGCTCCTAGGCTCCCGGCTCGCCGCCAT
CTTGTATTGGGGTTTCATTGTTCCCGCTGGGCCGGGCGGTTTAGTGTAATTGCCGCCGGAGGAGGAGGCG
GAGTAACCTCTGGTCAGCCGAGAAACCCCACTATCCTGTAGCCATAACCGCTTAAACGATTTGGGAGGTA
GTGAAGGGCAGGGAGCTGGACCTGGAGGCGCCGCCGCGACAGCAGCAGCCATGGCCGAGATCGGCACCGG
CTTTCCCTTCGATCCTCACTACGTGGAAGTGCTGGGCGAGAGAATGCACTATGTGGACGTGGGCCCCAGA
GATGGAACCCCTGTGCTGTTTCTGCACGGCAACCCTACCAGCAGCTACGTGTGGCGGAACATCATCCCTC
ACGTGGCCCCTACACACAGATGTATCGCCCCTGACCTGATCGGCATGGGCAAGAGCGATAAGCCCGACCT
GGGCTACTTCTTCGACGACCACGTGCGGTTCATGGACGCCTTTATTGAGGCCCTCGGCCTGGAAGAGGTG
GTGCTGGTTATTCACGATTGGGGCAGCGCCCTGGGATTCCACTGGGCCAAGAGAAACCCCGAGAGAGTGA
AGGGAATCGCCTTCATGGAATTCATCAGGCCCATTCCTACCTGGGACGAGTGGCCTGAGTTCGCCAGAGA
GACATTCCAGGCCTTCAGAACCACCGACGTGGGCAGAAAGCTGATCATCGACCAGAACGTGTTCATCGAG
GGCACCCTGCCTATGGGAGTCGTCAGACCACTGACCGAGGTGGAAATGGACCACTACAGAGAGCCCTTTC
TGAACCCCGTGGACCGGGAACCTCTTTGGAGATTCCCCAACGAGCTGCCCATTGCCGGCGAGCCTGCTAA
TATTGTGGCCCTGGTGGAAGAGTACATGGACTGGCTGCATCAGAGCCCCGTGCCTAAGCTGCTGTTTTGG
GGAACACCCGGCGTGCTGATTCCTCCTGCTGAAGCTGCCAGACTGGCCAAGAGCCTGCCTAATTGCAAGG
CCGTGGATATCGGCCCTGGCCTGAATCTGCTGCAAGAGGACAACCCCGATCTGATCGGCTCCGAGATTGC
CAGATGGCTGAGCACCCTGGAAATCAGCGGAGGAGGAGGTTCTGGAGGCGGTGGAAGTGGTGGCGGAGGT
AGCGAGGACGAGATGCCCAAGACTCTGTGAGTCTGGGGCAGCGATGAGGGAGGCGGGATGGTGGTCGTCC
CGGAGGGAAGGCCTCGGCCCTGCGCCGCTCCCAGCCTATTGTTCTCCGTGGACACCGCGATATCGTGGTT
TTTGTTTCCTTAGCATGCACCTGGATGCTTACAACCAAGACCCAATCTGTGAGGACGAGGTGAAGGGAGA
CGGGGCTCAACCCTCTCAATTAATCCCTTCACTTTAGCAACACCATTGCATGACCTTTGCTCTCGCCACG
GGCCCTCTGTGGTCTTAGACCTGGAGAAAAGACTTTAATTCAGACCTCTTTTTAGAACTCGTCGAACCTT
CCTTTTGTCCTATGCTTTCTTTCCTTTTCCCGCTTCTCCCCCTTTTTGATTAA
